>Addgene plasmid #133661 | ZJOM119 | depositor full sequence | sequence record 256877 | Full Sequence
GAACGCGGCCGCCAGCTGAAGCTTCGTACGCTGCAGGTCGTGGGATTCCTGGGTTAATTAACATCGCTAG
CACTAAAATCATAGCGCCCTGTATCAAAAAGAAGCTTTTTTCTTTTGTTGGGTATGTCTATATAGAGCAC
ATCCTATATTCCCTTCGAGGTGTTTTTACAAGAACAAATAAAGAAACAAACCGCGGTGTGAGGAAGTTCC
CTTAAAAATGGCAAAGATTACCGTAAAGGTAAATTACTCCTTTAACGATGCTTAAAACGAGCATCTTACT
CTTGCAACGAAATTAATCACTCAATTTCAACGAGGATGTTGGCTTCCCATCAAAGTAGTTTTGGGGTAAA
CCGCATATATCTGTATATTAAGAAAACTTATTTTCCACTATCTAATTTGAACTACAGAGAAGATAAGAAA
TCTTTTAAGTAGCAATCATGTTTTATCTAAGTGACATCGAGGAAGAAGCCTCGGCTGGGGCTGAACCAAC
TTATAATTTCTGGGAAGTTTTGTTATTCTCCAATACTCAAGAAAACCTCGTCACCGTTGTCGGAGAGTTG
CACACACTTACCGATCGTGTGGTTCATTACAAAATTGAGCCTGAATCAAGGGAAGTTACTGCCACAACAC
TGCCATCTTTGTTAGCACTTTTGCTAGAAAAAAGGAACCAGGCGAGACGTTTATATAGGGATGTGCTTTC
AATGAAAATGTCAGAACTGGACTGGGACATCGACGATTTGTTCACACAGTTACAAGAAGAGCTAACAAGA
ACTGATGACACTCTTTCTATGTATCCTAGGAGAAGGTTCTATCACTAGCTTGCTCAACGCGACCTTATAC
ACAGAGTTTAATGTGAAGAGAACATTCATATACAATTATATAAACATTGTTGTATTCTCGTACATCGTTA
CACAAAATACGAAGCGGGGAAATAGTGATATTCGCTTCGCTGGTGGCAAATGGGAAAAATACAAAATTTT
ACACATCTTTCTTCCAAATACTTCCATAAAACATCTAAATATAGTGGTTTCTAATTATCTCTGATCATAA
GGAAGTGGAAGTACATCAGAAATGTCTCAAGAACAGTACACAGAAAACTTGAAGGTTATCGTTGCCGAAA
AACTGGCTGGTATACCAAACTTTAACGAAGATATCAAGTATGTTGCGGAGTATATTGTCTTATTGATCGT
TAACGGTGGTACTGTTGAATCTGTCGTAGACGAGCTGGCTAGTTTGTTTGATAGTGTTTCGAGAGATACG
CTTGCAAATGTTGTTCAAACAGCCTTTTTCGCATTAGAAGCTCTGCAACAGGGAGAAAGTGCTGAAAATA
TTGTTTCCAAAATTAGAATGATGAATGCGCAAAGCTTGGGACAATCGGATATCGCACAACAGCAACAACA
GCAACAACAACAACAGCAACCAGACATCGCGCAACAGCAACCTCAACAGCAACCTCAACAGCAACCTCAA
CAGCAACCTCAACAGCAACCTCAACAGCAACCTCAACAGCAACCTCAACAGCAACCTCAACAGCAACCTC
AACTTCAACCACTTCAGCCACAACTAGGGACCCAGAATGCAATGCAGACAGATGCTCCTGCAACTCCATC
CCCCATATCAGCCTTTTCCGGCGTTGTTAACGCTGCAGCTCCCCCTCAGTTTGCGCCTGTAGATAACAGC
CAAAGGTTCACTCAACGTGGCGGAGGCGCCGTTGGAAAGAATCGTAGAGGTGGTCGCGGTGGGAACCGTG
GAGGACGCAACAATAATTCCACACGTTTTAATCCGTTAGCAAAAGCACTTGGAATGGCGGGTGAGAGTAA
TATGAACTTCACTCCAACCAAGAAAGAGGGGCGTTGCAGATTGTTTCCTCACTGTCCTCTTGGTAGATCA
TGCCCACATGCACACCCAACTAAGGTATGTAATGAATATCCAAATTGTCCAAAGCCTCCCGGAACTTGTG
AGTTTTTACATCCAAATGAAGATGAAGAGTTGATGAAGGAAATGGAAAGAACTCGTGAAGAATTTCAAAA
AAGAAAAGCTGATTTATTGGCGGCAAAAAGGAAACCGGTACAAACTGGTATCGTTCTGTGTAAATTTGGG
GCTCTGTGTTCCAATCCATCATGCCCATTTGGTCATCCAACACCAGCAAATGAAGATGCGAAAGTCATTG
ATCTAATGTGGTGTGACAAGAATTTGACATGTGATAATCCTGAGTGTAGAAAGGCCCACTCTTCATTGTC
GAAGATCAAGGAAGTAAAACCAATAAGCCAGAAGAAAGCAGCTCCACCTCCGGTTGAAAAGTCCTTAGAA
CAATGTAAGTTCGGTACGCACTGCACCAATAAACGTTGCAAATATAGACATGCTCGTTCTCATATTATGT
GCCGTGAAGGAGCAAACTGTACTAGAATTGATTGTTTATTTGGCCATCCAATTAATGAAGATTGTAGATT
TGGTGTCAATTGTAAGAATATTTACTGTCTATTCAGACATCCTCCAGGCAGAGTACTTCCGGAAAAGAAA
GGCGCTGCACCCAATTCAAACGTTCCTACCAATGAAAGGCCATTTGCATTGCCAGAAAACGCAATAATTG
AAAATGCTCCTCCGCAAACCAGTTTTACGCACCAAGAACAAGATACGGAAATGAACCTTTCTCTTGAAGT
TGCTGAAGAAATGAGCGAACTGATCAAAGAGAACATGCACATGAAGCTGTACATGGAAGGCACCGTTGAC
AACCACCACTTTAAGTGCACCTCTGAGGGTGAGGGTAAGCCCTACGAAGGCACCCAAACCATGCGTATCA
AAGTTGTGGAGGGCGGTCCACTGCCATTCGCTTTTGACATTCTGGCCACCAGCTTCCTGTACGGTTCCAA
AACCTTCATTAACCATACTCAGGGCATTCCTGATTTCTTCAAACAGAGCTTTCCGGAAGGTTTCACCTGG
GAGCGTGTCACCACGTATGAAGATGGTGGTGTGTTGACCGCCACCCAAGATACCTCCCTGCAAGATGGCT
GTCTGATCTATAACGTGAAAATTCGTGGCGTCAACTTTACTAGCAATGGTCCCGTGATGCAGAAGAAAAC
CCTGGGTTGGGAGGCCTTTACAGAAACCCTGTATCCTGCCGATGGTGGCCTGGAGGGCCGTAACGACATG
GCACTGAAGCTGGTTGGTGGCAGCCATTTGATCGCAAATGCCAAGACCACTTACAGAAGCAAGAAACCCG
CAAAAAATCTGAAGATGCCGGGTGTTTACTATGTCGACTACCGTCTGGAAAGAATTAAAGAAGCAAATAA
TGAGACTTACGTGGAGCAGCACGAGGTTGCAGTCGCGAGATATTGCGACTTGCCTAGCAAGCTGGGTCAT
AAACTGAATTGAGGCGCGCCACTTCTAAATAAGCGAATTTCTTATGATTTATGATTTTTATTATTAAATA
AGTTATAAAAAAAATAAGTGTATACAAATTTTAAAGTGACTCTTAGGTTTTAAAACGAAAATTCTTATTC
TTGAGTAACTCTTTCCTGTAGGTCAGGTTGCTTTCTCAGGTATAGTATGAGGTCGCTCTTATTGACCACA
CCTCTACCGGCAGATCCGCTAGGGATAACAGGGTAATATCTGCAGGTCGACAACCCTTAATATAACTTCG
TATAATGTATGCTATACGAAGTTATTAGGTCTAGAGCGGCCGCGGAACGATCATTCACTATATATATATC
AATTTATATATACGTATGTGTAATTGAAGAAAGATACGTTTTTTCCTCTATTGAGAGGCCTGCTGGATGA
ATAGCTTTACCTTTTCTAAATCCTTGATACCATCAGTCTCTACTCCTCCACTTACATCGACACCGATCGC
ATTTGGTAACATATTAATGGCAACAGAAACGTTATCAGGATTCAATCCACCAGCGATAATGAATTTTATC
TCGGGATGACTTGCAGACCAACTGGAAATTGCACTCCAATTCAATTTCTCACCAGTGCCACCTTCACCAG
AATCGAACAACGTCAGCACATTGTCTACGTGTTCATACAGGTCCAGTAGTAATTCACAATCCTGTGGGAA
CTGGAACCTCTTAATGATTGGAATTGAAGATGGGATCAAAGATCTGTATTCTTTAATATCTTCATCTCCA
TGTAATTGTATCACATCTAGATTATATTCGTGGTACAGTTGAAGGACATCATCAACGGACTGATTTCTAA
ACACCCCGACTAGTTTAGTACCTTTCACGTTCTCTTGTTGGTGAACTGCAGTTGAAATACCTTTCGCAAC
AGATGAGTCAATGGTTCTTTTCCTACCGGGAACACAAATGATACCTAAGTAATCAGCACCATCATCCACA
GCAGTCTTTGCAGCTTCAACGGTTTGCAAACCACACACTTTAACGAGCATCACAGTAGATTTCGCAAGAG
GGTAGCTCGCTCAGAGTACCCAAGTAAATGATTAGTAAACTGATGTTTGATAGTTCAATTTTTCAATGAA
ATAACCTTATATTAAAATTGATATTACTATTATACAAAAATAAAGAATAAAGGATTTGAGTTTATACATA
AAATACCATTATTATTTGTTCAGTGAGAGATACCGGGGTATATGGGATGTGTGTAGTGATACCATGCAAT
CATGTATCAAACATGGGCCCGGTACCGAGCTCTGGTCGAGAACCCTTAATATAACTTCGTATAATGTATG
CTATACGAAGTTATTAGGTGATATCAGATCCACTAGTGGCCTATGCGGCCGCGGATCTGCCGGTCTCCCT
ATAGTGAGTCGTATTAATTTCGATAAGCCAGGTTAACCTGCATTAATGAATCGGCCAACGCGCGGGGAGA
GGCGGTTTGCGTATTGGGCGCTCTTCCGCTTCCTCGCTCACTGACTCGCTGCGCTCGGTCGTTCGGCTGC
GGCGAGCGGTATCAGCTCACTCAAAGGCGGTAATACGGTTATCCACAGAATCAGGGGATAACGCAGGAAA
GAACATGTGAGCAAAAGGCCAGCAAAAGGCCAGGAACCGTAAAAAGGCCGCGTTGCTGGCGTTTTTCCAT
AGGCTCCGCCCCCCTGACGAGCATCACAAAAATCGACGCTCAAGTCAGAGGTGGCGAAACCCGACAGGAC
TATAAAGATACCAGGCGTTTCCCCCTGGAAGCTCCCTCGTGCGCTCTCCTGTTCCGACCCTGCCGCTTAC
CGGATACCTGTCCGCCTTTCTCCCTTCGGGAAGCGTGGCGCTTTCTCAATGCTCACGCTGTAGGTATCTC
AGTTCGGTGTAGGTCGTTCGCTCCAAGCTGGGCTGTGTGCACGAACCCCCCGTTCAGCCCGACCGCTGCG
CCTTATCCGGTAACTATCGTCTTGAGTCCAACCCGGTAAGACACGACTTATCGCCACTGGCAGCAGCCAC
TGGTAACAGGATTAGCAGAGCGAGGTATGTAGGCGGTGCTACAGAGTTCTTGAAGTGGTGGCCTAACTAC
GGCTACACTAGAAGGACAGTATTTGGTATCTGCGCTCTGCTGAAGCCAGTTACCTTCGGAAAAAGAGTTG
GTAGCTCTTGATCCGGCAAACAAACCACCGCTGGTAGCGGTGGTTTTTTTGTTTGCAAGCAGCAGATTAC
GCGCAGAAAAAAAGGATCTCAAGAAGATCCTTTGATCTTTTCTACGGGGTCTGACGCTCAGTGGAACGAA
AACTCACGTTAAGGGATTTTGGTCATGAGATTATCAAAAAGGATCTTCACCTAGATCCTTTTAAATTAAA
AATGAAGTTTTAAATCAATCTAAAGTATATATGAGTAAACTTGGTCTGACAGTTACCAATGCTTAATCAG
TGAGGCACCTATCTCAGCGATCTGTCTATTTCGTTCATCCATAGTTGCCTGACTCCCCGTCGTGTAGATA
ACTACGATACGGGAGGGCTTACCATCTGGCCCCAGTGCTGCAATGATACCGCGAGACCCACGCTCACCGG
CTCCAGATTTATCAGCAATAAACCAGCCAGCCGGAAGGGCCGAGCGCAGAAGTGGTCCTGCAACTTTATC
CGCCTCCATCCAGTCTATTAATTGTTGCCGGGAAGCTAGAGTAAGTAGTTCGCCAGTTAATAGTTTGCGC
AACGTTGTTGCCATTGCTACAGGCATCGTGGTGTCACGCTCGTCGTTTGGTATGGCTTCATTCAGCTCCG
GTTCCCAACGATCAAGGCGAGTTACATGATCCCCCATGTTGTGCAAAAAAGCGGTTAGCTCCTTCGGTCC
TCCGATCGTTGTCAGAAGTAAGTTGGCCGCAGTGTTATCACTCATGGTTATGGCAGCACTGCATAATTCT
CTTACTGTCATGCCATCCGTAAGATGCTTTTCTGTGACTGGTGAGTACTCAACCAAGTCATTCTGAGAAT
AGTGTATGCGGCGACCGAGTTGCTCTTGCCCGGCGTCAATACGGGATAATACCGCGCCACATAGCAGAAC
TTTAAAAGTGCTCATCATTGGAAAACGTTCTTCGGGGCGAAAACTCTCAAGGATCTTACCGCTGTTGAGA
TCCAGTTCGATGTAACCCACTCGTGCACCCAACTGATCTTCAGCATCTTTTACTTTCACCAGCGTTTCTG
GGTGAGCAAAAACAGGAAGGCAAAATGCCGCAAAAAAGGGAATAAGGGCGACACGGAAATGTTGAATACT
CATACTCTTCCTTTTTCAATATTATTGAAGCATTTATCAGGGTTATTGTCTCATGAGCGGATACATATTT
GAATGTATTTAGAAAAATAAACAAATAGGGGTTCCGCGCACATTTCCCCGAAAAGTGCCACCTGACGTCT
AAGAAACCATTATTATCATGACATTAACCTATAAAAATAGGCGTATCACGAGGCCCTTTCGTCTCGCGCG
TTTCGGTGATGACGGTGAAAACCTCTGACACATGCAGCTCCCGGAGACGGTCACAGCTTGTCTGTAAGCG
GATGCCGGGAGCAGACAAGCCCGTCAGGGCGCGTCAGCGGGTGTTGGCGGGTGTCGGGGCTGGCTTAACT
ATGCGGCATCAGAGCAGATTGTACTGAGAGTGCACCATATGGACATATTGTCGTTAGAACGCGGCTACAA
TTAATACATAACCTTATGTATCATACACATACGATTTAGGTGACACTATA
Features (pLannotate 1.2.2; 15 found; start..end, strand, type, name):
    438..815     +  CDS            GPG1: GPG1_YEAST - Experimental evidence at protein level: Swiss-Prot protein existence level 1. Gamma subunit of a guanine nucleotide-binding protein (G protein). G proteins are involved as modulators or transducers in various transmembrane signaling systems. The beta and gamma chains are required for the GTPase activity, for replacement of GDP by GTP, and for G protein-effector interaction. Involved in the determination of the cAMP level according to nutritional conditions, most probably as a regulator of cAMP phosphodiesterase. Required for the control of pseudohyphal and haploid invasive growth.
   1072..2646    +  CDS            NAB2: NAB2_YEAST - Experimental evidence at protein level: Swiss-Prot protein existence level 1. This essential protein binds to polyadenylated RNA and single-stranded DNA. It may be involved not only in RNA processing but also in transcription regulation. Believed to associate directly with nascent RNA polymerase II transcripts and remain associated during subsequent nuclear RNA processing reactions. From Saccharomyces cerevisiae (strain ATCC 204508 / S288c) (Baker's yeast).
   2671..3369    +  CDS            TagBFP: TagBFP is a basic (constitutively fluorescent) blue fluorescent protein published in 2008, derived from Entacmaea quadricolor. It is reported to be a very rapidly-maturing monomer with very low acid sensitivity.
   3393..3580    +  terminator     ADH1 terminator: S. cerevisiae ADH1; transcription terminator for the S. cerevisiae alcohol dehydrogenase 1 (ADH1) gene
   3632..3665    -  protein_bind   loxP: Cre-mediated recombination occurs in the 8-bp core sequence (GCATACAT). Cre recombinase
   3761..4390    -  CDS            TRP1: TRPF_KLULA - Protein inferred from homology: Swiss-Prot protein existence level 3. From Kluyveromyces lactis (strain ATCC 8585 / CBS 2359 / DSM 70799 / NBRC 1267 / NRRL Y-1140 / WM37) (Yeast) (Candida sphaerica).
   4671..4704    -  protein_bind   loxP: Cre-mediated recombination occurs in the 8-bp core sequence (GCATACAT). Cre recombinase
   4758..4776    -  promoter       T7 promoter: promoter for bacteriophage T7 RNA polymerase
   4798..4851    -  CDS            lacI (fragment): lac repressor; lacI; The lac repressor binds to the lac operator to inhibit transcription in E. coli. This inhibition can be relieved by adding lactose or isopropyl-β-D-thiogalactopyranoside (IPTG).
   5034..5622    -  rep_origin     ori: high-copy-number ColE1/pMB1/pBR322/pUC origin of replication
   5793..6653    -  CDS            AmpR: β-lactamase; bla; confers resistance to ampicillin, carbenicillin, and related antibiotics
   6654..6758    -  promoter       AmpR promoter: bla
   6853..6888    +  CDS            rop (fragment): Rop protein, which maintains plasmids at low copy number; rop
   6990..7041    +  misc_feature   bom (fragment): basis of mobility region from pBR322
   7104..2       +  promoter       SP6 promoter (across the origin): promoter for bacteriophage SP6 RNA polymerase
