>Addgene plasmid #133661 | ZJOM119 | addgene full sequence | sequence record 265756 | Addgene NGS Result
CCTGACGTCTAAGAAACCATTATTATCATGACATTAACCTATAAAAATAGGCGTATCACGAGGCCCTTTC
GTCTCGCGCGTTTCGGTGATGACGGTGAAAACCTCTGACACATGCAGCTCCCGGAGACGGTCACAGCTTG
TCTGTAAGCGGATGCCGGGAGCAGACAAGCCCGTCAGGGCGCGTCAGCGGGTGTTGGCGGGTGTCGGGGC
TGGCTTAACTATGCGGCATCAGAGCAGATTGTACTGAGAGTGCACCATATGGACATATTGTCGTTAGAAC
GCGGCTACAATTAATACATAACCTTATGTATCATACACATACGATTTAGGTGACACTATAGAACGCGGCC
GCCAGCTGAAGCTTCGTACGCTGCAGGTCGTGGGATTCCTGGGTTAATTAACATCGCTAGCACTAAAATC
ATAGCGCCCTGTATCAAAAAGAAGCTTTTTTCTTTTGTTGGGTATGTCTATATAGAGCACATCCTATATT
CCCTTCGAGGTGTTTTTACAAGAACAAATAAAGAAACAAACCGCGGTGTGAGGAAGTTCCCTTAAAAATG
GCAAAGATTACCGTAAAGGTAAATTACTCCTTTAACGATGCTTAAAACGAGCATCTTACTCTTGCAACGA
AATTAATCACTCAATTTCAACGAGGATGTTGGCTTCCCATCAAAGTAGTTTTGGGGTAAACCGCATATAT
CTGTATATTAAGAAAACTTATTTTCCACTATCTAATTTGAACTACAGAGAAGATAAGAAATCTTTTAAGT
AGCAATCATGTTTTATCTAAGTGACATCGAGGAAGAAGCCTCGGCTGGGGCTGAACCAACTTATAATTTC
TGGGAAGTTTTGTTATTCTCCAATACTCAAGAAAACCTCGTCACCGTTGTCGGAGAGTTGCACACACTTA
CCGATCGTGTGGTTCATTACAAAATTGAGCCTGAATCAAGGGAAGTTACTGCCACAACACTGCCATCTTT
GTTAGCACTTTTGCTAGAAAAAAGGAACCAGGCGAGACGTTTATATAGGGATGTGCTTTCAATGAAAATG
TCAGAACTGGACTGGGACATCGACGATTTGTTCACACAGTTACAAGAAGAGCTAACAAGAACTGATGACA
CTCTTTCTATGTATCCTAGGAGAAGGTTCTATCACTAGCTTGCTCAACGCGACCTTATACACAGAGTTTA
ATGTGAAGAGAACATTCATATACAATTATATAAACATTGTTGTATTCTCGTACATCGTTACACAAAATAC
GAAGCGGGGAAATAGTGATATTCGCTTCGCTGGTGGCAAATGGGAAAAATACAAAATTTTACACATCTTT
CTTCCAAATACTTCCATAAAACATCTAAATATAGTGGTTTCTAATTATCTCTGATCATAAGGAAGTGGAA
GTACATCAGAAATGTCTCAAGAACAGTACACAGAAAACTTGAAGGTTATCGTTGCCGAAAAACTGGCTGG
TATACCAAACTTTAACGAAGATATCAAGTATGTTGCGGAGTATATTGTCTTATTGATCGTTAACGGTGGT
ACTGTTGAATCTGTCGTAGACGAGCTGGCTAGTTTGTTTGATAGTGTTTCGAGAGATACGCTTGCAAATG
TTGTTCAAACAGCCTTTTTCGCATTAGAAGCTCTGCAACAGGGAGAAAGTGCTGAAAATATTGTTTCCAA
AATTAGAATGATGAATGCGCAAAGCTTGGGACAATCGGATATCGCACAACAGCAACAACAGCAACAACAA
CAACAGCAACCAGACATCGCGCAACAGCAACCTCAACAGCAACCTCAACAGCAACCTCAACAGCAACCTC
AACAGCAACCTCAACAGCAACCTCAACAGCAACCTCAACAGCAACCTCAACAGCAACCTCAACTTCAACC
ACTTCAGCCACAACTAGGGACCCAGAATGCAATGCAGACAGATGCTCCTGCAACTCCATCCCCCATATCA
GCCTTTTCCGGCGTTGTTAACGCTGCAGCTCCCCCTCAGTTTGCGCCTGTAGATAACAGCCAAAGGTTCA
CTCAACGTGGCGGAGGCGCCGTTGGAAAGAATCGTAGAGGTGGTCGCGGTGGGAACCGTGGAGGACGCAA
CAATAATTCCACACGTTTTAATCCGTTAGCAAAAGCACTTGGAATGGCGGGTGAGAGTAATATGAACTTC
ACTCCAACCAAGAAAGAGGGGCGTTGCAGATTGTTTCCTCACTGTCCTCTTGGTAGATCATGCCCACATG
CACACCCAACTAAGGTATGTAATGAATATCCAAATTGTCCAAAGCCTCCCGGAACTTGTGAGTTTTTACA
TCCAAATGAAGATGAAGAGTTGATGAAGGAAATGGAAAGAACTCGTGAAGAATTTCAAAAAAGAAAAGCT
GATTTATTGGCGGCAAAAAGGAAACCGGTACAAACTGGTATCGTTCTGTGTAAATTTGGGGCTCTGTGTT
CCAATCCATCATGCCCATTTGGTCATCCAACACCAGCAAATGAAGATGCGAAAGTCATTGATCTAATGTG
GTGTGACAAGAATTTGACATGTGATAATCCTGAGTGTAGAAAGGCCCACTCTTCATTGTCGAAGATCAAG
GAAGTAAAACCAATAAGCCAGAAGAAAGCAGCTCCACCTCCGGTTGAAAAGTCCTTAGAACAATGTAAGT
TCGGTACGCACTGCACCAATAAACGTTGCAAATATAGACATGCTCGTTCTCATATTATGTGCCGTGAAGG
AGCAAACTGTACTAGAATTGATTGTTTATTTGGCCATCCAATTAATGAAGATTGTAGATTTGGTGTCAAT
TGTAAGAATATTTACTGTCTATTCAGACATCCTCCAGGCAGAGTACTTCCGGAAAAGAAAGGCGCTGCAC
CCAATTCAAACGTTCCTACCAATGAAAGGCCATTTGCATTGCCAGAAAACGCAATAATTGAAAATGCTCC
TCCGCAAACCAGTTTTACGCACCAAGAACAAGATACGGAAATGAACCTTTCTCTTGAAGTTGCTGAAGAA
ATGAGCGAACTGATCAAAGAGAACATGCACATGAAGCTGTACATGGAAGGCACCGTTGACAACCACCACT
TTAAGTGCACCTCTGAGGGTGAGGGTAAGCCCTACGAAGGCACCCAAACCATGCGTATCAAAGTTGTGGA
GGGCGGTCCACTGCCATTCGCTTTTGACATTCTGGCCACCAGCTTCCTGTACGGTTCCAAAACCTTCATT
AACCATACTCAGGGCATTCCTGATTTCTTCAAACAGAGCTTTCCGGAAGGTTTCACCTGGGAGCGTGTCA
CCACGTATGAAGATGGTGGTGTGTTGACCGCCACCCAAGATACCTCCCTGCAAGATGGCTGTCTGATCTA
TAACGTGAAAATTCGTGGCGTCAACTTTACTAGCAATGGTCCCGTGATGCAGAAGAAAACCCTGGGTTGG
GAGGCCTTTACAGAAACCCTGTATCCTGCCGATGGTGGCCTGGAGGGCCGTAACGACATGGCACTGAAGC
TGGTTGGTGGCAGCCATTTGATCGCAAATGCCAAGACCACTTACAGAAGCAAGAAACCCGCAAAAAATCT
GAAGATGCCGGGTGTTTACTATGTCGACTACCGTCTGGAAAGAATTAAAGAAGCAAATAATGAGACTTAC
GTGGAGCAGCACGAGGTTGCAGTCGCGAGATATTGCGACTTGCCTAGCAAGCTGGGTCATAAACTGAATT
GAGGCGCGCCACTTCTAAATAAGCGAATTTCTTATGATTTATGATTTTTATTATTAAATAAGTTATAAAA
AAAATAAGTGTATACAAATTTTAAAGTGACTCTTAGGTTTTAAAACGAAAATTCTTATTCTTGAGTAACT
CTTTCCTGTAGGTCAGGTTGCTTTCTCAGGTATAGTATGAGGTCGCTCTTATTGACCACACCTCTACCGG
CAGATCCGCTAGGGATAACAGGGTAATATCTGCAGGTCGACAACCCTTAATATAACTTCGTATAATGTAT
GCTATACGAAGTTATTAGGTCTAGAGCGGCCGCGGAACGATCATTCACTATATATATATCAATTTATATA
TACGTATGTGTAATTGAAGAAAGATACGTTTTTTCCTCTATTGAGAGGCCTGCTGGATGAATAGCTTTAC
CTTTTCTAAATCCTTGATACCATCAGTCTCTACTCCTCCACTTACATCGACACCGATCGCATTTGGTAAC
ATATTAATGGCAACAGAAACGTTATCAGGATTCAATCCACCAGCGATAATGAATTTTATCTCGGGATGAC
TTGCAGACCAACTGGAAATTGCACTCCAATTCAATTTCTCACCAGTGCCACCTTCACCAGAATCGAACAA
CGTCAGCACATTGTCTACGTGTTCATACAGGTCCAGTAGTAATTCACAATCCTGTGGGAACTGGAACCTC
TTAATGATTGGAATTGAAGATGGGATCAAAGATCTGTATTCTTTAATATCTTCATCTCCATGTAATTGTA
TCACATCTAGATTATATTCGTGGTACAGTTGAAGGACATCATCAACGGACTGATTTCTAAACACCCCGAC
TAGTTTAGTACCTTTCACGTTCTCTTGTTGGTGAACTGCAGTTGAAATACCTTTCGCAACAGATGAGTCA
ATGGTTCTTTTCCTACCGGGAACACAAATGATACCTAAGTAATCAGCACCATCATCCACAGCAGTCTTTG
CAGCTTCAACGGTTTGCAAACCACACACTTTAACGAGCATCACAGTAGATTTCGCAAGAGGGTAGCTCGC
TCAGAGTACCCAAGTAAATGATTAGTAAACTGATGTTTGATAGTTCAATTTTTCAATGAAATAACCTTAT
ATTAAAATTGATATTACTATTATACAAAAATAAAGAATAAAGGATTTGAGTTTATACATAAAATACCATT
ATTATTTGTTCAGTGAGAGATACTGGGGTATATGGGATGTGTGTAGTGATACCATGCAATCATGTATCAA
ACATGGGCCCGGTACCGAGCTCTCGAGAACCCTTAATATAACTTCGTATAATGTATGCTATACGAAGTTA
TTAGGTGATATCAGATCCACTAGTGGCCTATGCGGCCGCGGATCTGCCGGTCTCCCTATAGTGAGTCGTA
TTAATTTCGATAAGCCAGGTTAACCTGCATTAATGAATCGGCCAACGCGCGGGGAGAGGCGGTTTGCGTA
TTGGGCGCTCTTCCGCTTCCTCGCTCACTGACTCGCTGCGCTCGGTCGTTCGGCTGCGGCGAGCGGTATC
AGCTCACTCAAAGGCGGTAATACGGTTATCCACAGAATCAGGGGATAACGCAGGAAAGAACATGTGAGCA
AAAGGCCAGCAAAAGGCCAGGAACCGTAAAAAGGCCGCGTTGCTGGCGTTTTTCCATAGGCTCCGCCCCC
CTGACGAGCATCACAAAAATCGACGCTCAAGTCAGAGGTGGCGAAACCCGACAGGACTATAAAGATACCA
GGCGTTTCCCCCTGGAAGCTCCCTCGTGCGCTCTCCTGTTCCGACCCTGCCGCTTACCGGATACCTGTCC
GCCTTTCTCCCTTCGGGAAGCGTGGCGCTTTCTCATAGCTCACGCTGTAGGTATCTCAGTTCGGTGTAGG
TCGTTCGCTCCAAGCTGGGCTGTGTGCACGAACCCCCCGTTCAGCCCGACCGCTGCGCCTTATCCGGTAA
CTATCGTCTTGAGTCCAACCCGGTAAGACACGACTTATCGCCACTGGCAGCAGCCACTGGTAACAGGATT
AGCAGAGCGAGGTATGTAGGCGGTGCTACAGAGTTCTTGAAGTGGTGGCCTAACTACGGCTACACTAGAA
GAACAGTATTTGGTATCTGCGCTCTGCTGAAGCCAGTTACCTTCGGAAAAAGAGTTGGTAGCTCTTGATC
CGGCAAACAAACCACCGCTGGTAGCGGTGGTTTTTTTGTTTGCAAGCAGCAGATTACGCGCAGAAAAAAA
GGATCTCAAGAAGATCCTTTGATCTTTTCTACGGGGTCTGACGCTCAGTGGAACGAAAACTCACGTTAAG
GGATTTTGGTCATGAGATTATCAAAAAGGATCTTCACCTAGATCCTTTTAAATTAAAAATGAAGTTTTAA
ATCAATCTAAAGTATATATGAGTAAACTTGGTCTGACAGTTACCAATGCTTAATCAGTGAGGCACCTATC
TCAGCGATCTGTCTATTTCGTTCATCCATAGTTGCCTGACTCCCCGTCGTGTAGATAACTACGATACGGG
AGGGCTTACCATCTGGCCCCAGTGCTGCAATGATACCGCGAGACCCACGCTCACCGGCTCCAGATTTATC
AGCAATAAACCAGCCAGCCGGAAGGGCCGAGCGCAGAAGTGGTCCTGCAACTTTATCCGCCTCCATCCAG
TCTATTAATTGTTGCCGGGAAGCTAGAGTAAGTAGTTCGCCAGTTAATAGTTTGCGCAACGTTGTTGCCA
TTGCTACAGGCATCGTGGTGTCACGCTCGTCGTTTGGTATGGCTTCATTCAGCTCCGGTTCCCAACGATC
AAGGCGAGTTACATGATCCCCCATGTTGTGCAAAAAAGCGGTTAGCTCCTTCGGTCCTCCGATCGTTGTC
AGAAGTAAGTTGGCCGCAGTGTTATCACTCATGGTTATGGCAGCACTGCATAATTCTCTTACTGTCATGC
CATCCGTAAGATGCTTTTCTGTGACTGGTGAGTACTCAACCAAGTCATTCTGAGAATAGTGTATGCGGCG
ACCGAGTTGCTCTTGCCCGGCGTCAATACGGGATAATACCGCGCCACATAGCAGAACTTTAAAAGTGCTC
ATCATTGGAAAACGTTCTTCGGGGCGAAAACTCTCAAGGATCTTACCGCTGTTGAGATCCAGTTCGATGT
AACCCACTCGTGCACCCAACTGATCTTCAGCATCTTTTACTTTCACCAGCGTTTCTGGGTGAGCAAAAAC
AGGAAGGCAAAATGCCGCAAAAAAGGGAATAAGGGCGACACGGAAATGTTGAATACTCATACTCTTCCTT
TTTCAATATTATTGAAGCATTTATCAGGGTTATTGTCTCATGAGCGGATACATATTTGAATGTATTTAGA
AAAATAAACAAATAGGGGTTCCGCGCACATTTCCCCGAAAAGTGCCA
Features (pLannotate 1.2.2; 15 found; start..end, strand, type, name):
     73..108     +  CDS            rop (fragment): Rop protein, which maintains plasmids at low copy number; rop
    210..261     +  misc_feature   bom (fragment): basis of mobility region from pBR322
    324..342     +  promoter       SP6 promoter: promoter for bacteriophage SP6 RNA polymerase
    778..1155    +  CDS            GPG1: GPG1_YEAST - Experimental evidence at protein level: Swiss-Prot protein existence level 1. Gamma subunit of a guanine nucleotide-binding protein (G protein). G proteins are involved as modulators or transducers in various transmembrane signaling systems. The beta and gamma chains are required for the GTPase activity, for replacement of GDP by GTP, and for G protein-effector interaction. Involved in the determination of the cAMP level according to nutritional conditions, most probably as a regulator of cAMP phosphodiesterase. Required for the control of pseudohyphal and haploid invasive growth.
   1412..2986    +  CDS            NAB2: NAB2_YEAST - Experimental evidence at protein level: Swiss-Prot protein existence level 1. This essential protein binds to polyadenylated RNA and single-stranded DNA. It may be involved not only in RNA processing but also in transcription regulation. Believed to associate directly with nascent RNA polymerase II transcripts and remain associated during subsequent nuclear RNA processing reactions. From Saccharomyces cerevisiae (strain ATCC 204508 / S288c) (Baker's yeast).
   3011..3709    +  CDS            TagBFP: TagBFP is a basic (constitutively fluorescent) blue fluorescent protein published in 2008, derived from Entacmaea quadricolor. It is reported to be a very rapidly-maturing monomer with very low acid sensitivity.
   3733..3920    +  terminator     ADH1 terminator: S. cerevisiae ADH1; transcription terminator for the S. cerevisiae alcohol dehydrogenase 1 (ADH1) gene
   3972..4005    -  protein_bind   loxP: Cre-mediated recombination occurs in the 8-bp core sequence (GCATACAT). Cre recombinase
   4101..4730    -  CDS            TRP1: TRPF_KLULA - Protein inferred from homology: Swiss-Prot protein existence level 3. From Kluyveromyces lactis (strain ATCC 8585 / CBS 2359 / DSM 70799 / NBRC 1267 / NRRL Y-1140 / WM37) (Yeast) (Candida sphaerica).
   5008..5041    -  protein_bind   loxP: Cre-mediated recombination occurs in the 8-bp core sequence (GCATACAT). Cre recombinase
   5095..5113    -  promoter       T7 promoter: promoter for bacteriophage T7 RNA polymerase
   5135..5188    -  CDS            lacI (fragment): lac repressor; lacI; The lac repressor binds to the lac operator to inhibit transcription in E. coli. This inhibition can be relieved by adding lactose or isopropyl-β-D-thiogalactopyranoside (IPTG).
   5371..5959    -  rep_origin     ori: high-copy-number ColE1/pMB1/pBR322/pUC origin of replication
   6130..6990    -  CDS            AmpR: β-lactamase; bla; confers resistance to ampicillin, carbenicillin, and related antibiotics
   6991..7095    -  promoter       AmpR promoter: bla
