[The description below was written by a language model from this plasmid's Addgene catalogue record and pLannotate feature annotations shown in this document.]
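Description:
ZJOM119 is a yeast integrating expression plasmid of about 7.1 kb, built on the Clhn-mTagBFP2-Trp backbone. It places a blue fluorescent nuclear marker into the Saccharomyces cerevisiae genome as an additional gene copy. In E. coli it is propagated through a high-copy ColE1/pUC-type origin and selected with ampicillin via the bla gene and its promoter. The feature tables show no yeast replication origin or centromere, which fits the stated integrative use. Short rop, bom and lacI fragments and flanking SP6 and T7 promoters are backbone remnants.

The payload, named p1k-NAB2-mTagBFP2, is the S. cerevisiae NAB2 open reading frame fused at its C terminus to mTagBFP2 (annotated as TagBFP by the software) and followed by the ADH1 terminator. Nab2 is an essential nuclear protein that binds polyadenylated RNA, so the fusion labels the nucleus. No promoter is annotated. The roughly 1 kb upstream of NAB2 contains the neighbouring GPG1 coding sequence, and together with the "p1k" label this suggests native upstream genomic sequence drives expression, though the record does not say so explicitly. The integration locus and the way the plasmid is targeted are also not stated.

Downstream, in the opposite orientation, the Kluyveromyces lactis TRP1 gene provides tryptophan prototrophy selection in trp1 yeast. As a heterologous marker it has reduced homology to the host locus. It is flanked by two loxP sites, so Cre recombinase can excise it and the marker can be reused. The plasmid belongs to a validated set of fluorescent organelle markers for yeast imaging. The depositor and sequencing-derived records differ by only three nucleotides in length and show the same features from different start points.
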