Addgene plasmid #133661: ZJOM119
Purpose: Integration of NAB2-mTagBFP2 as an additional copy in genome, use auxotrophic marker TRP1(Kluyveromyces lactis). Marker for yeast nucleus.
Depositing lab: Zhiping Xie. Depositing organization: Shanghai Jiao Tong University. Publication: A Validated Set of Fluorescent-Protein-Based Markers for Major Organelles in Yeast (Saccharomyces cerevisiae). Zhu J, Zhang ZT, Tang SW, Zhao BS, Li H, Song JZ, Li D, Xie Z. MBio. 2019 Sep 3;10(5). pii: mBio.01691-19. doi: 10.1128/mBio.01691-19. PubMed 31481383.
Backbone
  Vector backbone: Clhn-mTagBFP2-Trp
  Vector type: Yeast Expression
Growth in bacteria
  Bacterial resistance: Ampicillin, 100 μg/mL
  Growth temperature: 37°C
  Growth strain: DH5alpha
  Copy number: Unknown
Gene/Insert
  Gene/Insert name: p1k-NAB2-mTagBFP2
  Species: S. cerevisiae (budding yeast)
  Insert size (bp): 2600
  Entrez Gene: NAB2 (a.k.a. YGL122C)
  Tag / fusion protein: mTagBFP2 (C terminal on insert)
  Cloning method: Gibson Cloning
Terms and licenses: Academic/Nonprofit Terms; Industry Terms: Not Available to Industry
How to cite: ZJOM119 was a gift from Zhiping Xie (Addgene plasmid # 133661 ; http://n2t.net/addgene:133661 ; RRID:Addgene_133661)
